>Addgene plasmid #24937 | pBabepuro3-p18 A61D | addgene partial sequence | sequence record 30789 | 24937 with pBABE-5
GCGCGACGGGCCGAGACAGGCCGAGCCTTGGGGGACGAGTTGGCGTCCGCAGCTGCCAGGGGGGACCTAG
AGCAACTTACTAGTTTGTTGCAAAATAATGTAAACGTCAATGCACAAAATGGATTTGGAAGGACTGCGCT
GCAGGTTATGAAACTTGGAAATCCCGAGATTGCCAGGAGACTGCTACTTAGAGGTGATAATCCCGATTTG
AAAGACCGAACTGGTTTCGCTGTCATTCATGATGCGGCCAGAGCAGGTTTCCTGGACACTTTACAGACTT
TGCTGGAGTTTCAAGCTGATGTTAACATCGAGGATAATGAAGGGAACCTGCCCTTGCACTTGGCTGCCAA
AGAAGGCCACCTCCGGGTGGTGGAGTTCCTGGTGAAGCACACGGCCAGCAATGTGGGGCATCGGAACCAT
AAGGGGGACACCGCCTGTGATTTGGCCAGGCTCTATGGGAGGAATGAGGTTGTTAGCCTGATGCAGGCAA
ACGGGGCTGGGGGAGCCACAAATCTTCAATAAAGATCTCCCATCGATGGGGTCGACCCTGTGGAATGTGT
GTCAGTTAGGGTGTGGAAAGTCCCCAGGCTCCCCAGCAGGCAGAAGTATGCAAAGCATGCATCTCAATTA
GTCAGCAACCAGGTGTGGAAAGTCCCCAGGCTCCCCAGCAGGCAGAAGTATGCAAAGCATGCATCTCAAT
TAGTCAGCAACCATAGTCCCGCCCCTAACTCCGCCCATCCCGCCCCTAACTCCGCCCAGTTCCGCCCATT
CTCCGCCCCATGGCTGACTAATTTTTTTTATTTATGCA
