[The description below was written by a language model from this plasmid's Addgene catalogue record.]
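Description:
pBabepuro3-p18 A61D is a retroviral mammalian expression plasmid built on the pBabe puro3 backbone (about 5.2 kb without insert). It carries a roughly 600 bp human CDKN2C insert encoding p18 (INK4C), a member of the INK4 family of cyclin-dependent kinase inhibitors, with the point mutation A61D. It is maintained in bacteria as a high-copy plasmid under ampicillin selection. The recorded host is a recombination-deficient strain of the kind commonly used to keep repeat-containing retroviral vectors stable. In mammalian cells, transduced or transfected populations are selected with puromycin.

No feature table is provided, so the promoters and other regulatory elements are not documented in the record. In general, pBabe-type vectors are Moloney murine leukemia virus-derived. The cloned cDNA sits between the viral long terminal repeats and is usually transcribed from the 5′ LTR, a packaging signal allows the transcript to be incorporated into virions when the plasmid is introduced into a packaging cell line, and a separate internal promoter drives the puromycin resistance gene. The insert was placed by restriction enzyme cloning, and no epitope tag or reporter is recorded.

The associated publication concerns a feedback circuit among INK4 tumor suppressors that constrains human glioblastoma development. This suggests the construct is used for stable retroviral expression of the A61D p18 variant, for example alongside wild-type p18 in cell-based assays. The record does not state the functional consequence of the mutation or whether it derives from a tumor.
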