Addgene plasmid #24937: pBabepuro3-p18 A61D
Depositing lab: Lynda Chin. Depositing organization: Dana-Farber Cancer Institute. Publication: Feedback circuit among INK4 tumor suppressors constrains human glioblastoma development. Wiedemeyer R, Brennan C, Heffernan TP, Xiao Y, Mahoney J, Protopopov A, Zheng H, Bignell G, Furnari F, Cavenee WK, Hahn WC, Ichimura K, Collins VP, Chu GC, Stratton MR, Ligon KL, Futreal PA, Chin L. Cancer Cell. 2008 Apr . 13(4):355-64. 10.1016/j.ccr.2008.02.010 PubMed 18394558.
Backbone
  Vector backbone: pBabe puro3
  Backbone size w/o insert (bp): 5200
  Vector type: Mammalian Expression, Retroviral
  Selectable markers: Puromycin
Growth in bacteria
  Bacterial resistance: Ampicillin, 100 μg/mL
  Growth temperature: 37°C
  Growth strain: Stbl3
  Growth instructions: Stbl3
  Copy number: High Copy
Gene/Insert
  Gene/Insert name: p18
  Species: H. sapiens (human)
  Insert size (bp): 600
  Mutation: A61D
  Entrez Gene: CDKN2C (a.k.a. INK4C, p18, p18-INK4C)
  Cloning method: Restriction Enzyme
  Sequencing primers: 5′ pBABE-5; 3′ pBABE-3
Terms and licenses: Academic/Nonprofit Terms; Industry Terms: Not Available to Industry
How to cite: pBabepuro3-p18 A61D was a gift from Lynda Chin (Addgene plasmid # 24937 ; http://n2t.net/addgene:24937 ; RRID:Addgene_24937)
